>Addgene plasmid #173758 | pDe_Cas9_KANA_R390a | addgene full sequence | sequence record 351574 | Addgene NGS Result
CGCCGCTTCGCGTCGGCCTATCGCGGCCGCTGGCCGCTCAAAAATGGCTGGCCTACGGCCAGGCAATCTA
CCAGGGCGCGGACAAGCCGCGCCGTCGCCACTCGACCGCCGGCGCCCACATCAAGGCACCCTGCCTCGCG
CGTTTCGGTGATGACGGTGAAAACCTCTGACACATGCAGCTCCCGGAGACGGTCACAGCTTGTCTGTAAG
CGGATGCCGGGAGCAGACAAGCCCGTCAGGGCGCGTCAGCGGGTGTTGGCGGGTGTCGGGGCGCAGCCAT
GACCCAGTCACGTAGCGATAGCGGAGTGTATACTGGCTTAACTATGCGGCATCAGAGCAGATTGTACTGA
GAGTGCACCATATGCGGTGTGAAATACCGCACAGATGCGTAAGGAGAAAATACCGCATCAGGCGCTCTTC
CGCTTCCTCGCTCACTGACTCGCTGCGCTCGGTCGTTCGGCTGCGGCGAGCGGTATCAGCTCACTCAAAG
GCGGTAATACGGTTATCCACAGAATCAGGGGATAACGCAGGAAAGAACATGTGAGCAAAAGGCCAGCAAA
AGGCCAGGAACCGTAAAAAGGCCGCGTTGCTGGCGTTTTTCCATAGGCTCCGCCCCCCTGACGAGCATCA
CAAAAATCGACGCTCAAGTCAGAGGTGGCGAAACCCGACAGGACTATAAAGATACCAGGCGTTTCCCCCT
GGAAGCTCCCTCGTGCGCTCTCCTGTTCCGACCCTGCCGCTTACCGGATACCTGTCCGCCTTTCTCCCTT
CGGGAAGCGTGGCGCTTTCTCATAGCTCACGCTGTAGGTATCTCAGTTCGGTGTAGGTCGTTCGCTCCAA
GCTGGGCTGTGTGCACGAACCCCCCGTTCAGCCCGACCGCTGCGCCTTATCCGGTAACTATCGTCTTGAG
TCCAACCCGGTAAGACACGACTTATCGCCACTGGCAGCAGCCACTGGTAACAGGATTAGCAGAGCGAGGT
ATGTAGGCGGTGCTACAGAGTTCTTGAAGTGGTGGCCTAACTACGGCTACACTAGAAGGACAGTATTTGG
TATCTGCGCTCTGCTGAAGCCAGTTACCTTCGGAAAAAGAGTTGGTAGCTCTTGATCCGGCAAACAAACC
ACCGCTGGTAGCGGTGGTTTTTTTGTTTGCAAGCAGCAGATTACGCGCAGAAAAAAAGGATCTCAAGAAG
ATCCTTTGATCTTTTCTACGGGGTCTGACGCTCAGTGGAACGAAAACTCACGTTAAGGGATTTTGGTCAT
GCATGATATATCTCCCAATTTGTGTAGGGCTTATTATGCACGCTTAAAAATAATAAAAGCAGACTTGACC
TGATAGTTTGGCTGTGAGCAATTATGTGCTTAGTGCATCTAACGCTTGAGTTAAGCCGCGCCGCGAAGCG
GCGTCGGCTTGAACGAATTTCTAGCTAGACATTATTTGCCGACTACCTTGGTGATCTCGCCTTTCACGTA
GTGGACAAATTCTTCCAACTGATCTGCGCGCGAGGCCAAGCGATCTTCTTCTTGTCCAAGATAAGCCTGT
CTAGCTTCAAGTATGACGGGCTGATACTGGGCCGGCAGGCGCTCCATTGCCCAGTCGGCAGCGACATCCT
TCGGCGCGATTTTGCCGGTTACTGCGCTGTACCAAATGCGGGACAACGTAAGCACTACATTTCGCTCATC
GCCAGCCCAGTCGGGCGGCGAGTTCCATAGCGTTAAGGTTTCATTTAGCGCCTCAAATAGATCCTGTTCA
GGAACCGGATCAAAGAGTTCCTCCGCCGCTGGACCTACCAAGGCAACGCTATGTTCTCTTGCTTTTGTCA
GCAAGATAGCCAGATCAATGTCGATCGTGGCTGGCTCGAAGATACCTGCAAGAATGTCATTGCGCTGCCA
TTCTCCAAATTGCAGTTCGCGCTTAGCTGGATAACGCCACGGAATGATGTCGTCGTGCACAACAATGGTG
ACTTCTACAGCGCGGAGAATCTCGCTCTCTCCAGGGGAAGCCGAAGTTTCCAAAAGGTCGTTGATCAAAG
CTCGCCGCGTTGTTTCATCAAGCCTTACGGTCACCGTAACCAGCAAATCAATATCACTGTGTGGCTTCAG
GCCGCCATCCACTGCGGAGCCGTACAAATGTACGGCCAGCAACGTCGGTTCGAGATGGCGCTCGATGACG
CCAACTACCTCTGATAGTTGAGTCGATACTTCGGCGATCACCGCTTCCCCCATGATGTTTAACTTTGTTT
TAGGGCGACTGCCCTGCTGCGTAACATCGTTGCTGCTCCATAACATCAAACATCGACCCACGGCGTAACG
CGCTTGCTGCTTGGATGCCCGAGGCATAGACTGTACCCCAAAAAAACAGTCATAACAAGCCATGAAAACC
GCCACTGCGCCGTTACCACCGCTGCGTTCGGTCAAGGTTCTGGACCAGTTGCGTGAGCGCATACGCTACT
TGCATTACAGCTTACGAACCGAACAGGCTTATGTCCACTGGGTTCGTGCCCGAATTGATCACAGGCAGCA
ACGCTCTGTCATCGTTACAATCAACATGCTACCCTCCGCGAGATCATCCGTGTTTCAAACCCGGCAGCTT
AGTTGCCGTTCTTCCGAATAGCATCGGTAACATGAGCAAAGTCTGCCGCCTTACAACGGCTCTCCCGCTG
ACGCCGTCCCGGACTGATGGGCTGCCTGTATCGAGTGGTGATTTTGTGCCGAGCTGCCGGTCGGGGAGCT
GTTGGCTGGCTGGTGGCAGGATATATTGTGGTGTAAACAAATTGACGCTTAGACAACTTAATAACACATT
GCGGACGTTTTTAATGTACTGAATTAACGCCGAATTGCTCTAGCCAATACGCAAACCGCCTCTCCCCGCG
CGTTGGCCGATTCATTAATGCAGCTGGCACGACAGGTTTCCCGACTGGAAAGCGGGCAGTGAGCGCAACG
CAATTAATGTGAGTTAGCTCACTCATTAGGCACCCCAGGCTTTACACTTTATGCTTCCGGCTCGTATGTT
GTGTGGAATTGTGAGCGGATAACAATTTCACACAGGAAACAGCTATGACATGATTACGAATTCAAAAATT
ACGGATATGAATATAGGCATATCCGTATCCGAATTATCCGTTTGACAGCTAGCAACGATTGTACAATTGC
TTCTTTAAAAAAGGAAGAAAGAAAGAAAGAAAAGAATCAACATCAGCGTTAACAAACGGCCCCGTTACGG
CCCAAACGGTCATATAGAGTAACGGCGTTAAGCGTTGAAAGACTCCTATCGAAATACGTAACCGCAAACG
TGTCATAGTCAGATCCCCTCTTCCTTCACCGCCTCAAACACAAAAATAATCTTCTACAGCCTATATATAC
AACCCCCCCTTCTATCTCTCCTTTCTCACAATTCATCATCTTTCTTTCTCTACCCCCAATTTTAAGAAAT
CCTCTCTTCTCCTCTTCATTTTCAAGGTAAATCTCTCTCTCTCTCTCTCTCTCTGTTATTCCTTGTTTTA
ATTAGGTATGTATTATTGCTAGTTTGTTAATCTGCTTATCTTATGTATGCCTTATGTGAATATCTTTATC
TTGTTCATCTCATCCGTTTAGAAGCTATAAATTTGTTGATTTGACTGTGTATCTACACGTGGTTATGTTT
ATATCTAATCAGATATGAATTTCTTCATATTGTTGCGTTTGTGTGTACCAATCCGAAATCGTTGATTTTT
TTCATTTAATCGTGTAGCTAATTGTACGTATACATATGGATCTACGTATCAATTGTTCATCTGTTTGTGT
TTGTATGTATACAGATCTGAAAACATCACTTCTCTCATCTGATTGTGTTGTTACATACATAGATATAGAT
CTGTTATATCATTTTTTTTATTAATTGTGTATATATATATGTGCATAGATCTGGATTACATGATTGTGAT
TATTTACATGATTTTGTTATTTACGTATGTATATATGTAGATCTGGACTTTTTGGAGTTGTTGACTTGAT
TGTATTTGTGTGTGTATATGTGTGTTCTGATCTTGATATGTTATGTATGTGCAGCGAATTCGGCGCGCCA
TGGATAAGAAGTACTCTATCGGACTCGATATCGGAACTAACTCTGTGGGATGGGCTGTGATCACCGATGA
GTACAAGGTGCCATCTAAGAAGTTCAAGGTTCTCGGAAACACCGATAGGCACTCTATCAAGAAAAACCTT
ATCGGTGCTCTCCTCTTCGATTCTGGTGAAACTGCTGAGGCTACCAGACTCAAGAGAACCGCTAGAAGAA
GGTACACCAGAAGAAAGAACAGGATCTGCTACCTCCAAGAGATCTTCTCTAACGAGATGGCTAAAGTGGA
TGATTCATTCTTCCACAGGCTCGAAGAGTCATTCCTCGTGGAAGAAGATAAGAAGCACGAGAGGCACCCT
ATCTTCGGAAACATCGTTGATGAGGTGGCATACCACGAGAAGTACCCTACTATCTACCACCTCAGAAAGA
AGCTCGTTGATTCTACTGATAAGGCTGATCTCAGGCTCATCTACCTCGCTCTCGCTCACATGATCAAGTT
CAGAGGACACTTCCTCATCGAGGGTGATCTCAACCCTGATAACTCTGATGTGGATAAGTTGTTCATCCAG
CTCGTGCAGACCTACAACCAGCTTTTCGAAGAGAACCCTATCAACGCTTCAGGTGTGGATGCTAAGGCTA
TCCTCTCTGCTAGGCTCTCTAAGTCAAGAAGGCTTGAGAACCTCATTGCTCAGCTCCCTGGTGAGAAGAA
GAACGGACTTTTCGGAAACTTGATCGCTCTCTCTCTCGGACTCACCCCTAACTTCAAGTCTAACTTCGAT
CTCGCTGAGGATGCAAAGCTCCAGCTCTCAAAGGATACCTACGATGATGATCTCGATAACCTCCTCGCTC
AGATCGGAGATCAGTACGCTGATTTGTTCCTCGCTGCTAAGAACCTCTCTGATGCTATCCTCCTCAGTGA
TATCCTCAGAGTGAACACCGAGATCACCAAGGCTCCACTCTCAGCTTCTATGATCAAGAGATACGATGAG
CACCACCAGGATCTCACACTTCTCAAGGCTCTTGTTAGACAGCAGCTCCCAGAGAAGTACAAAGAGATTT
TCTTCGATCAGTCTAAGAACGGATACGCTGGTTACATCGATGGTGGTGCATCTCAAGAAGAGTTCTACAA
GTTCATCAAGCCTATCCTCGAGAAGATGGATGGAACCGAGGAACTCCTCGTGAAGCTCAATAGAGAGGAT
CTTCTCAGAAAGCAGAGGACCTTCGATAACGGATCTATCCCTCATCAGATCCACCTCGGAGAGTTGCACG
CTATCCTTAGAAGGCAAGAGGATTTCTACCCATTCCTCAAGGATAACAGGGAAAAGATTGAGAAGATTCT
CACCTTCAGAATCCCTTACTACGTGGGACCTCTCGCTAGAGGAAACTCAAGATTCGCTTGGATGACCAGA
AAGTCTGAGGAAACCATCACCCCTTGGAACTTCGAAGAGGTGGTGGATAAGGGTGCTAGTGCTCAGTCTT
TCATCGAGAGGATGACCAACTTCGATAAGAACCTTCCAAACGAGAAGGTGCTCCCTAAGCACTCTTTGCT
CTACGAGTACTTCACCGTGTACAACGAGTTGACCAAGGTTAAGTACGTGACCGAGGGAATGAGGAAGCCT
GCTTTTTTGTCAGGTGAGCAAAAGAAGGCTATCGTTGATCTCTTGTTCAAGACCAACAGAAAGGTGACCG
TGAAGCAGCTCAAAGAGGATTACTTCAAGAAAATCGAGTGCTTCGATTCAGTTGAGATTTCTGGTGTTGA
GGATAGGTTCAACGCATCTCTCGGAACCTACCACGATCTCCTCAAGATCATTAAGGATAAGGATTTCTTG
GATAACGAGGAAAACGAGGATATCTTGGAGGATATCGTTCTTACCCTCACCCTCTTTGAAGATAGAGAGA
TGATTGAAGAAAGGCTCAAGACCTACGCTCATCTCTTCGATGATAAGGTGATGAAGCAGTTGAAGAGAAG
AAGATACACTGGTTGGGGAAGGCTCTCAAGAAAGCTCATTAACGGAATCAGGGATAAGCAGTCTGGAAAG
ACAATCCTTGATTTCCTCAAGTCTGATGGATTCGCTAACAGAAACTTCATGCAGCTCATCCACGATGATT
CTCTCACCTTTAAAGAGGATATCCAGAAGGCTCAGGTTTCAGGACAGGGTGATAGTCTCCATGAGCATAT
CGCTAACCTCGCTGGATCTCCTGCAATCAAGAAGGGAATCCTCCAGACTGTGAAGGTTGTGGATGAGTTG
GTGAAGGTGATGGGAAGGCATAAGCCTGAGAACATCGTGATCGAAATGGCTAGAGAGAACCAGACCACTC
AGAAGGGACAGAAGAACTCTAGGGAAAGGATGAAGAGGATCGAGGAAGGTATCAAAGAGCTTGGATCTCA
GATCCTCAAAGAGCACCCTGTTGAGAACACTCAGCTCCAGAATGAGAAGCTCTACCTCTACTACCTCCAG
AACGGAAGGGATATGTATGTGGATCAAGAGTTGGATATCAACAGGCTCTCTGATTACGATGTTGATCATA
TCGTGCCACAGTCATTCTTGAAGGATGATTCTATCGATAACAAGGTGCTCACCAGGTCTGATAAGAACAG
GGGTAAGAGTGATAACGTGCCAAGTGAAGAGGTTGTGAAGAAAATGAAGAACTATTGGAGGCAGCTCCTC
AACGCTAAGCTCATCACTCAGAGAAAGTTCGATAACTTGACTAAGGCTGAGAGGGGAGGACTCTCTGAAT
TGGATAAGGCAGGATTCATCAAGAGGCAGCTTGTGGAAACCAGGCAGATCACTAAGCACGTTGCACAGAT
CCTCGATTCTAGGATGAACACCAAGTACGATGAGAACGATAAGTTGATCAGGGAAGTGAAGGTTATCACC
CTCAAGTCAAAGCTCGTGTCTGATTTCAGAAAGGATTTCCAATTCTACAAGGTGAGGGAAATCAACAACT
ACCACCACGCTCACGATGCTTACCTTAACGCTGTTGTTGGAACCGCTCTCATCAAGAAGTATCCTAAGCT
CGAGTCAGAGTTCGTGTACGGTGATTACAAGGTGTACGATGTGAGGAAGATGATCGCTAAGTCTGAGCAA
GAGATCGGAAAGGCTACCGCTAAGTATTTCTTCTACTCTAACATCATGAATTTCTTCAAGACCGAGATTA
CCCTCGCTAACGGTGAGATCAGAAAGAGGCCACTCATCGAGACAAACGGTGAAACAGGTGAGATCGTGTG
GGATAAGGGAAGGGATTTCGCTACCGTTAGAAAGGTGCTCTCTATGCCACAGGTGAACATCGTTAAGAAA
ACCGAGGTGCAGACCGGTGGATTCTCTAAAGAGTCTATCCTCCCTAAGAGGAACTCTGATAAGCTCATTG
CTAGGAAGAAGGATTGGGACCCTAAGAAATACGGTGGTTTCGATTCTCCTACCGTGGCTTACTCTGTTCT
CGTTGTGGCTAAGGTTGAGAAGGGAAAGAGTAAGAAGCTCAAGTCTGTTAAGGAACTTCTCGGAATCACT
ATCATGGAAAGGTCATCTTTCGAGAAGAACCCAATCGATTTCCTCGAGGCTAAGGGATACAAAGAGGTTA
AGAAGGATCTCATCATCAAGCTCCCAAAGTACTCACTCTTCGAACTCGAGAACGGTAGAAAGAGGATGCT
CGCTTCTGCTGGTGAGCTTCAAAAGGGAAACGAGCTTGCTCTCCCATCTAAGTACGTTAACTTTCTTTAC
CTCGCTTCTCACTACGAGAAGTTGAAGGGATCTCCAGAAGATAACGAGCAGAAGCAACTTTTCGTTGAGC
AGCACAAGCACTACTTGGATGAGATCATCGAGCAGATCTCTGAGTTCTCTAAAAGGGTGATCCTCGCTGA
TGCAAACCTCGATAAGGTGTTGTCTGCTTACAACAAGCACAGAGATAAGCCTATCAGGGAACAGGCAGAG
AACATCATCCATCTCTTCACCCTTACCAACCTCGGTGCTCCTGCTGCTTTCAAGTACTTCGATACAACCA
TCGATAGGAAGAGATACACCTCTACCAAAGAAGTGCTCGATGCTACCCTCATCCATCAGTCTATCACTGG
ACTCTACGAGACTAGGATCGATCTCTCACAGCTCGGTGGTGATTCAAGGGCTGATCCTAAGAAGAAGAGG
AAGGTTTGAGGCGCGCCGAGCTCCAGGCCTCCCAGCTTTCGTCCGTATCATCGGTTTCGACAACGTTCGT
CAAGTTCAATGCATCAGTTTCATTGCCCACACACCAGAATCCTACTAAGTTTGAGTATTATGGCATTGGA
AAAGCTGTTTTCTTCTATCATTTGTTCTGCTTGTAATTTACTGTGTTCTTTCAGTTTTTGTTTTCGGACA
TCAAAATGCAAATGGATGGATAAGAGTTAATAAATGATATGGTCCTTTTGTTCATTCTCAAATTATTATT
ATCTGTTGTTTTTACTTTAATGGGTTGAATTTAAGTAAGAAAGGAACTAACAGTGTGATATTAAGGTGCA
ATGTTAGACATATAAAACAGTCTTTCACCTCTCTTTGGTTATGTCTTGAATTGGTTTGTTTCTTCACTTA
TCTGTGTAATCAAGTTTACTATGAGTCTATGATCAAGTAATTATGCAATCAAGTTAAGTACAGTATAGGC
TTGAGCTCCCTAGGCCTGTTATCCCTAACAAGTTTGTACAAAAAAGCAGGCTGGATCCACTAGTGAGCTC
CTTTTTTTCTTCTTCTTCGTTCATACAGTTTTTTTTTGTTTATCAGCTTACATTTTCTTGAACCGTAGCT
TTCGTTTTCTTCTTTTTAACTTTCCATTCGGAGTTTTTGTATCTTGTTTCATAGTTTGTCCCAGGATTAG
AATGATTAGGCATCGAACCTTCAAGAATTTGATTGAATAAAACATCTTCATTCTTAAGATATGAAGATAA
TCTTCAAAAGGCCCCTGGGAATCTGAAAGAAGAGAAGCAGGCCCATTTATATGGGAAAGAACAATAGTAT
TTCTTATATAGGCCCATTTAAGTTGAAAACAATCTTCAAAAGTCCCACATCGCTTAGATAAGAAAACGAA
GCTGAGTTTATATACAGCTAGAGTCGAAGTAGTGATTGATGGAGAATCTGTAAAGCTCGTTTAAGAGCTA
TGCTGGAAACAGCATAGCAAGTTTAAATAAGGCTAGTCCGTTATCAACTTGAAAAAGTGGCACCGAGTCG
GTGCTTTTTTTGTTTTTTATGTCTAGCTCTAGCTAACGCCGGCGGTTCAGTTGCATTATGTCTTTATACA
CCCCTACCTAGATGATTAAGTTTTACTTTAGTTGGTGTGAAATGGATAAATTCTAAAATATGAGGTGTGG
AATGAAGGATTGTCATCAATTAGTTGGCCCCAACCAAGTAAAATAAGAAGGCCGGCCCATTACAATTAAG
TCGTCACACAAGTGGGCTTCATTGAAACAAGCGCAAAAAGGAGTCCAGGCCCGTGTTAGCGTGAAGACTC
AACCAGCGATTTCTCCCTCATCGGTTGCACAGAAAAGCTGTGTGTTGTTTATATGGCGAAACCTAACAGT
CTGACTTGCAGATCAATTGAATCATCCAGTTTAAGAGCTATGCTGGAAACAGCATAGCAAGTTTAAATAA
GGCTAGTCCGTTATCAACTTGAAAAAGTGGCACCGAGTCGGTGCTTTTTTTGTTTTTTATGTCTGGTGAC
CATAGGACATCGGCCGAGCTGAATAGTACGCGTTACGACTTATCGGCGCGCCGAATTAGATCACCTGAGG
GAGCTCACTAGTGGATCCACCCAGCTTTCTTGTACAAAGTGGTTCGATAATTCCGATCCAGCCTAGGCCC
GGGCCTGAGGACGCGTCCATGGTTAATTAAGACGTCCGGACCGACTAGTGGATCCTCTAGAGTCGACCTG
CAGGCATGCAAGCTTCAGCTTGCATGCCGGTCGATCTAGTAACATAGATGACACCGCGCGCGATAATTTA
TCCTAGTTTGCGCGCTATATTTTGTTTTCTATCGCGTATTAAATGTATAATTGCGGGACTCTAATCATAA
AAACCCATCTCATAAATAACGTCATGCATTACATGTTAATTATTACATGCTTAACGTAATTCAACAGAAA
TTATATGATAATCATCGCAAGACCGGCAACAGGATTCAATCTTAAGAAGCTTTATTGCCAAATGTTTGAA
CGATCTGCTTGACTCTAGCTAGAGTCCGAACCCCAGAGTCCCGCTCAGAAGAACTCGTCAAGAAGGCGAT
AGAAGGCGATGCGCTGCGAATCGGGAGCGGCGATACCGTAAAGCACGAGGAAGCGGTCAGCCCATTCGCC
GCCAAGCTCTTCAGCAATATCACGGGTAGCCAACGCTATGTCCTGATAGCGGTCCGCCACACCCAGCCGG
CCACAGTCGATGAATCCAGAAAAGCGGCCATTTTCCACCATGATATTCGGCAAGCAGGCATCGCCGTGGG
TCACGACGAGATCCTCGCCGTCGGGCATCCGCGCCTTGAGCCTGGCGAACAGTTCGGCTGGCGCGAGCCC
CTGATGCTCTTCGTCCAGATCATCCTGATCGACAAGACCGGCTTCCATCCGAGTACGTGCTCGCTCGATG
CGATGTTTCGCTTGGTGGTCGAATGGGCAGGTAGCCGGATCAAGCGTATGCAGCCGCCGCATTGCATCAG
CCATGATGGATACTTTCTCGGCAGGAGCAAGGTGAGATGACAGGAGATCCTGCCCCGGCACTTCGCCCAA
TAGCAGCCAGTCCCTTCCCGCTTCAGTGACAACGTCGAGCACAGCTGCGCAAGGAACGCCCGTCGTGGCC
AGCCACGATAGCCGCGCTGCCTCGTCTTGGAGTTCATTCAGGGCACCGGACAGGTCGGTCTTGACAAAAA
GAACCGGGCGCCCCTGCGCTGACAGCCGGAACACGGCGGCATCAGAGCAGCCGATTGTCTGTTGTGCCCA
GTCATAGCCGAATAGCCTCTCCACCCAAGCGGCCGGAGAACCTGCGTGCAATCCATCTTGTTCAATCATG
CCTCGATCGAGTTGAGGGTGAATATGAGACTCTAATTGGATACCGAGGGGAATTTATGGAACGTCAGTGG
AGCATTTTTGACAAGAAATATTTGCTAGCTGATAGTGACCTTAGGCGACTTTTGAACGCGCAATAATGGT
TTCTGACGTATGTGCTTAGCTCATTAAACTCCAGAAACCCGCGGCTCAGTGGCTCCTTCAACGTTGCGGT
TCTGTCAGTTCCAAACGTAAAACGGCTTGTCCCGCGTCATCGGCGGGGGTCATAACGTGACTCCCTTAAT
TCTCATGTATGAAAGCTTGGCACTGGCCGTCGTTTTACAACGTCGTGACTGGGAAAACCCTGGCGTTACC
CAACTTAATCGCCTTGCAGCACATCCCCCTTTCGCCAGCTGGCGTAATAGCGAAGAGGCCCGCACCGATC
GCCCTTCCCAACAGTTGCGCAGCCTGAATGGCGAATGAGCTTGAGCTTGGATCAGATTGTCGTTTCCCGC
CTTCAGTTTAAACTATCAGTGTTTGACAGGATATATTGGCGGGTAAACCTAAGAGAAAAGAGCGTTTATT
AGAATAATCGGATATTTAAAAGGGCGTGAAAAGGTTTATCCGTTCGTCCATTTGTATGTGCATGCCAACC
ACAGGGTTCCCCTCGGGATCAAAGTACTTTAAAGTACTTTAAAGTACTTTAAAGTACTTTGATCCAACCC
CTCCGCTGCTATAGTGCAGTCGGCTTCTGACGTTCAGTGCAGCCGTCTTCTGAAAACGACATGTCGCACA
AGTCCTAAGTTACGCGACAGGCTGCCGCCCTGCCCTTTTCCTGGCGTTTTCTTGTCGCGTGTTTTAGTCG
CATAAAGTAGAATACTTGCGACTAGAACCGGAGACATTACGCCATGAACAAGAGCGCCGCCGCTGGCCTG
CTGGGCTATGCCCGCGTCAGCACCGACGACCAGGACTTGACCAACCAACGGGCCGAACTGCACGCGGCCG
GCTGCACCAAGCTGTTTTCCGAGAAGATCACCGGCACCAGGCGCGACCGCCCGGAGCTGGCCAGGATGCT
TGACCACCTACGCCCTGGCGACGTTGTGACAGTGACCAGGCTAGACCGCCTGGCCCGCAGCACCCGCGAC
CTACTGGACATTGCCGAGCGCATCCAGGAGGCCGGCGCGGGCCTGCGTAGCCTGGCAGAGCCGTGGGCCG
ACACCACCACGCCGGCCGGCCGCATGGTGTTGACCGTGTTCGCCGGCATTGCCGAGTTCGAGCGTTCCCT
AATCATCGACCGCACCCGGAGCGGGCGCGAGGCCGCCAAGGCCCGAGGCGTGAAGTTTGGCCCCCGCCCT
ACCCTCACCCCGGCACAGATCGCGCACGCCCGCGAGCTGATCGACCAGGAAGGCCGCACCGTGAAAGAGG
CGGCTGCACTGCTTGGCGTGCATCGCTCGACCCTGTACCGCGCACTTGAGCGCAGCGAGGAAGTGACGCC
CACCGAGGCCAGGCGGCGCGGTGCCTTCCGTGAGGACGCATTGACCGAGGCCGACGCCCTGGCGGCCGCC
GAGAATGAACGCCAAGAGGAACAAGCATGAAACCGCACCAGGACGGCCAGGACGAACCGTTTTTCATTAC
CGAAGAGATCGAGGCGGAGATGATCGCGGCCGGGTACGTGTTCGAGCCGCCCGCGCACGTCTCAACCGTG
CGGCTGCATGAAATCCTGGCCGGTTTGTCTGATGCCAAGCTGGCGGCCTGGCCGGCCAGCTTGGCCGCTG
AAGAAACCGAGCGCCGCCGTCTAAAAAGGTGATGTGTATTTGAGTAAAACAGCTTGCGTCATGCGGTCGC
TGCGTATATGATGCGATGAGTAAATAAACAAATACGCAAGGGGAACGCATGAAGGTTATCGCTGTACTTA
ACCAGAAAGGCGGGTCAGGCAAGACGACCATCGCAACCCATCTAGCCCGCGCCCTGCAACTCGCCGGGGC
CGATGTTCTGTTAGTCGATTCCGATCCCCAGGGCAGTGCCCGCGATTGGGCGGCCGTGCGGGAAGATCAA
CCGCTAACCGTTGTCGGCATCGACCGCCCGACGATTGACCGCGACGTGAAGGCCATCGGCCGGCGCGACT
TCGTAGTGATCGACGGAGCGCCCCAGGCGGCGGACTTGGCTGTGTCCGCGATCAAGGCAGCCGACTTCGT
GCTGATTCCGGTGCAGCCAAGCCCTTACGACATATGGGCCACCGCCGACCTGGTGGAGCTGGTTAAGCAG
CGCATTGAGGTCACGGATGGAAGGCTACAAGCGGCCTTTGTCGTGTCGCGGGCGATCAAAGGCACGCGCA
TCGGCGGTGAGGTTGCCGAGGCGCTGGCCGGGTACGAGCTGCCCATTCTTGAGTCCCGTATCACGCAGCG
CGTGAGCTACCCAGGCACTGCCGCCGCCGGCACAACCGTTCTTGAATCAGAACCCGAGGGCGACGCTGCC
CGCGAGGTCCAGGCGCTGGCCGCTGAAATTAAATCAAAACTCATTTGAGTTAATGAGGTAAAGAGAAAAT
GAGCAAAAGCACAAACACGCTAAGTGCCGGCCGTCCGAGCGCACGCAGCAGCAAGGCTGCAACGTTGGCC
AGCCTGGCAGACACGCCAGCCATGAAGCGGGTCAACTTTCAGTTGCCGGCGGAGGATCACACCAAGCTGA
AGATGTACGCGGTACGCCAAGGCAAGACCATTACCGAGCTGCTATCTGAATACATCGCGCAGCTACCAGA
GTAAATGAGCAAATGAATAAATGAGTAGATGAATTTTAGCGGCTAAAGGAGGCGGCATGGAAAATCAAGA
ACAACCAGGCACCGACGCCGTGGAATGCCCCATGTGTGGAGGAACGGGCGGTTGGCCAGGCGTAAGCGGC
TGGGTTGTCTGCCGGCCCTGCAATGGCACTGGAACCCCCAAGCCCGAGGAATCGGCGTGAGCGGTCGCAA
ACCATCCGGCCCGGTACAAATCGGCGCGGCGCTGGGTGATGACCTGGTGGAGAAGTTGAAGGCCGCGCAG
GCCGCCCAGCGGCAACGCATCGAGGCAGAAGCACGCCCCGGTGAATCGTGGCAAGCGGCCGCTGATCGAA
TCCGCAAAGAATCCCGGCAACCGCCGGCAGCCGGTGCGCCGTCGATTAGGAAGCCGCCCAAGGGCGACGA
GCAACCAGATTTTTTCGTTCCGATGCTCTATGACGTGGGCACCCGCGATAGTCGCAGCATCATGGACGTG
GCCGTTTTCCGTCTGTCGAAGCGTGACCGACGAGCTGGCGAGGTGATCCGCTACGAGCTTCCAGACGGGC
ACGTAGAGGTTTCCGCAGGGCCGGCCGGCATGGCCAGTGTGTGGGATTACGACCTGGTACTGATGGCGGT
TTCCCATCTAACCGAATCCATGAACCGATACCGGGAAGGGAAGGGAGACAAGCCCGGCCGCGTGTTCCGT
CCACACGTTGCGGACGTACTCAAGTTCTGCCGGCGAGCCGATGGCGGAAAGCAGAAAGACGACCTGGTAG
AAACCTGCATTCGGTTAAACACCACGCACGTTGCCATGCAGCGTACGAAGAAGGCCAAGAACGGCCGCCT
GGTGACGGTATCCGAGGGTGAAGCCTTGATTAGCCGCTACAAGATCGTAAAGAGCGAAACCGGGCGGCCG
GAGTACATCGAGATCGAGCTAGCTGATTGGATGTACCGCGAGATCACAGAAGGCAAGAACCCGGACGTGC
TGACGGTTCACCCCGATTACTTTTTGATCGATCCCGGCATCGGCCGTTTTCTCTACCGCCTGGCACGCCG
CGCCGCAGGCAAGGCAGAAGCCAGATGGTTGTTCAAGACGATCTACGAACGCAGTGGCAGCGCCGGAGAG
TTCAAGAAGTTCTGTTTCACCGTGCGCAAGCTGATCGGGTCAAATGACCTGCCGGAGTACGATTTGAAGG
AGGAGGCGGGGCAGGCTGGCCCGATCCTAGTCATGCGCTACCGCAACCTGATCGAGGGCGAAGCATCCGC
CGGTTCCTAATGTACGGAGCAGATGCTAGGGCAAATTGCCCTAGCAGGGGAAAAAGGTCGAAAAGGTCTC
TTTCCTGTGGATAGCACGTACATTGGGAACCCAAAGCCGTACATTGGGAACCGGAACCCGTACATTGGGA
ACCCAAAGCCGTACATTGGGAACCGGTCACACATGTAAGTGACTGATATAAAAGAGAAAAAAGGCGATTT
TTCCGCCTAAAACTCTTTAAAACTTATTAAAACTCTTAAAACCCGCCTGGCCTGTGCATAACTGTCTGGC
CAGCGCACAGCCGAAGAGCTGCAAAAAGCGCCTACCCTTCGGTCGCTGCGCTCCCTACGCCC
Features (pLannotate 1.2.2; 29 found; start..end, strand, type, name):
    131..170     +  CDS            rop (fragment): Rop protein, which maintains plasmids at low copy number; rop
    272..412     +  misc_feature   bom: basis of mobility region from pBR322
    598..1186    -  rep_origin     ori: high-copy-number ColE1/pMB1/pBR322/pUC origin of replication
   1432..2219    -  CDS            SmR (fragment): aminoglycoside adenylyltransferase (Murphy, 1985); aadA; confers resistance to spectinomycin and streptomycin
   2230..2286    -  CDS            GmR (fragment): gentamycin acetyltransferase; aacC1; confers resistance to gentamycin
   2462..2485    -  promoter       Pc promoter (fragment): intI1 (promoter lies within the coding sequence); class 1 integron promoter
   2744..2768    +  misc_feature   LB T-DNA repeat: left border repeat from nopaline C58 T-DNA
   2844..2932    +  CDS            lacI (fragment): lac repressor; lacI; The lac repressor binds to the lac operator to inhibit transcription in E. coli. This inhibition can be relieved by adding lactose or isopropyl-β-D-thiogalactopyranoside (IPTG).
   2945..2966    +  protein_bind   CAP binding site: CAP binding activates transcription in the presence of cAMP. E. coli catabolite activator protein
   2981..3011    +  promoter       lac promoter: promoter for the E. coli lac operon
   3015..3037    +  protein_bind   lac operator (fragment): The lac repressor binds to the lac operator to inhibit transcription in E. coli. This inhibition can be relieved by adding lactose or isopropyl-β-D-thiogalactopyranoside (IPTG). lac repressor encoded by lacI
   4060..8163    +  CDS            cas9: CAS9_STRP1 - Also known as csn1 From Streptococcus pyogenes serotype M1.
   8198..8305    +  CDS            RBCS1 (fragment): RBS1_SPIOL - Also known as RBCS. Experimental evidence at protein level: Swiss-Prot protein existence level 1. RuBisCO catalyzes two reactions: the carboxylation of D- ribulose 1,5-bisphosphate, the primary event in carbon dioxide fixation, as well as the oxidative fragmentation of the pentose substrate. Both reactions occur simultaneously and in competition at the same active site. Although the small subunit is not catalytic it is essential for maximal activity. From Spinacia oleracea (Spinach).
   8708..8732    +  protein_bind   attB1: mutant version of attB; recombination site for the Gateway® BP reaction BP Clonase™
   9177..9244    +  misc_RNA       tracrRNA (fragment): trans-activating CRISPR RNA for the Streptococcus pyogenes CRISPR/Cas9 system
   9245..9264    +  terminator     SUP4 terminator: transcription terminator for the S. cerevisiae SUP4 tRNA gene
   9637..9704    +  misc_RNA       tracrRNA (fragment): trans-activating CRISPR RNA for the Streptococcus pyogenes CRISPR/Cas9 system
   9705..9724    +  terminator     SUP4 terminator: transcription terminator for the S. cerevisiae SUP4 tRNA gene
   9819..9843    -  protein_bind   attB2: mutant version of attB; recombination site for the Gateway® BP reaction BP Clonase™
   9920..9955    +  misc_feature   MCS (fragment): pUC18/19 multiple cloning site
   9973..10225   -  terminator     NOS terminator: nopaline synthase terminator and poly(A) signal
  10268..11059   -  CDS            neo: KKA2_KLEPN - Also known as kan, nptII. Experimental evidence at protein level: Swiss-Prot protein existence level 1. Resistance to kanamycin, neomycin, paromomycin, ribostamycin, butirosin and gentamicin B. From Klebsiella pneumoniae.
  11093..11272   -  promoter       NOS promoter: nopaline synthase promoter
  11361..11515   +  CDS            lacZα (fragment): LacZα fragment of β-galactosidase; lacZ fragment
  11574..11598   +  misc_feature   RB T-DNA repeat: right border repeat from nopaline C58 T-DNA
  11968..12369   +  CDS            Y4CG_SINFN (fragment): Protein inferred from homology: Swiss-Prot protein existence level 3. From Sinorhizobium fredii (strain NBRC 101917 / NGR234).
  12929..13558   +  CDS            pVS1 StaA: stability protein from the Pseudomonas plasmid pVS1 (Heeb et al., 2000)
  13987..15060   +  CDS            pVS1 RepA: replication protein from the Pseudomonas plasmid pVS1 (Heeb et al., 2000)
  15126..15320   +  rep_origin     pVS1 oriV: origin of replication for the Pseudomonas plasmid pVS1 (Heeb et al., 2000)
