[The description below was written by a language model from this plasmid's Addgene catalogue record and pLannotate feature annotations shown in this document.]
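Description:
pDe_Cas9_KANA_R390a is a binary T-DNA vector built on the pDe_Cas9 backbone for Agrobacterium-mediated CRISPR/Cas9 genome editing in plants, here aimed at the miRNA390a locus of potato (the insert species is given as S. tuberosum Group Phureja DM). It carries two replication systems. A high-copy ColE1/pUC-type origin with a pBR322 bom site supports propagation in E. coli. The pVS1 oriV, RepA and StaA functions allow stable maintenance in Agrobacterium. Bacterial selection is by spectinomycin through the aadA (SmR) gene. The depositor notes that kanamycin selection applies only to plants.

Between the nopaline-type left and right T-DNA border repeats lie three functional units. The first is a Streptococcus pyogenes Cas9 coding sequence, described as Arabidopsis codon-optimized. It is followed by a short region annotated as an RBCS fragment, which may belong to a 3' terminator region, though the record does not say so. The promoter driving Cas9 is not annotated or stated. The second unit is a Gateway-derived segment flanked by attB1 and attB2. It holds two sgRNA cassettes, each marked by a tracrRNA-derived scaffold and a short terminator annotated as SUP4. According to the catalogue entry these are expressed from AtU6 and StU6 promoters, which are Pol III promoters suited to small-RNA transcription, but the guide sequences themselves are not specified. The third unit is an nptII (neo) gene under the NOS promoter and terminator, in reverse orientation, which provides kanamycin selection of transformed plant tissue.

Using two guides against the same miRNA gene fits the associated study's aim of fine-tuning miRNA expression in tetraploid potato. The sequenced record (15,392 nt) is somewhat shorter than the listed backbone size.
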