Addgene plasmid #173758: pDe_Cas9_KANA_R390a
Purpose: Binary expression vector with A.th. codon-optimized Cas9 and sgRNA for miRNA390a
Depositing lab: Kristina Gruden. Depositing organization: National Institute of Biology. Publication: CRISPR/Cas9-mediated fine-tuning of miRNA expression in tetraploid potato. Lukan T, Veillet F, Kriznik M, Coll A, Mahkovec Povalej T, Pogacar K, Stare K, Chauvin L, Chauvin JE, Gruden K. Hortic Res. 2022 Jun 30;9:uhac147. doi: 10.1093/hr/uhac147. eCollection 2022. PubMed 36072839.
Backbone
  Vector backbone: pDe_Cas9
  Backbone size w/o insert (bp): 15933
  Vector type: CRISPR
Growth in bacteria
  Bacterial resistance: Spectinomycin, 50 μg/mL
  Growth temperature: 37°C
  Growth strain: DH5alpha
  Growth instructions: Spectinomycin is only for bacteria and Kanamycin is only for plants.
  Copy number: High Copy
Gene/Insert
  Gene/Insert name: Cas9_sgRNA1/390a_sgRNA2/390a
  gRNA/shRNA sequence: Unspecified
  Species: S. tuberosum Group Phureja DM
  Promoter: AtU6 &StU6
  Cloning method: Gateway Cloning
  Sequencing primers: 5′ Unknown
Terms and licenses: Academic/Nonprofit Terms; Industry Terms: Not Available to Industry
Depositor comments: Spectinomycin is only for bacteria and Kanamycin is only for plants.
How to cite: pDe_Cas9_KANA_R390a was a gift from Kristina Gruden (Addgene plasmid # 173758 ; http://n2t.net/addgene:173758 ; RRID:Addgene_173758)
